>Addgene plasmid #209326 | pBWB514 | addgene full sequence | sequence record 414115 | Addgene NGS Result
TTAAGACCCACTTTCACATTTAAGTTGTTTTTCTAATCCGCATATGATCAATTCAAGGCCGAATAAGAAG
GCTGGCTCTGCACCTTGGTGATCAAATAATTCGATAGCTTGTCGTAATAATGGCGGCATACTATCAGTAG
TAGGTGTTTCCCTTTCTTCTTTAGCGACTTGATGCTCTTGATCTTCCAATACGCAACCTAAAGTAAAATG
CCCCACAGCGCTGAGTGCATATAATGCATTCTCTAGTGAAAAACCTTGTTGGCATAAAAAGGCTAATTGA
TTTTCGAGAGTTTCATACTGTTTTTCTGTAGGCCGTGTACCTAAATGTACTTTTGCTCCATCGCGATGAC
TTAGTAAAGCACATCTAAAACTTTTAGCGTTATTACGTAAAAAATCTTGCCAGCTTTCCCCTTCTAAAGG
GCAAAAGTGAGTATGGTGCCTATCTAACATCTCAATGGCTAAGGCGTCGAGCAAAGCCCGCTTATTTTTT
ACATGCCAATACAATGTAGGCTGCTCTACACCTAGCTTCTGGGCGAGTTTACGGGTTGTTAAACCTTCGA
TTCCGACCTCATTAAGCAGCTCTAATGCGCTGTTAATCACTTTACTTTTATCTAATCTAGACATCATTAA
TTCCTAATTTTTGTTGACACTCTATCGTTGATAGAGTTATTTTACCACTCCCTATCAGTGATAGAGAAAA
GCTCTTCAGTCCAAGATGTGTATAAGAGACAGTTTAAGAAGGAGATATACATATGGCGAGTAGCGAAGAC
GTTATCAAAGAGTTCATGCGTTTCAAAGTTCGTATGGAAGGTTCCGTTAACGGTCACGAGTTCGAAATCG
AAGGTGAAGGTGAAGGTCGTCCGTACGAAGGTACCCAGACCGCTAAACTGAAAGTTACCAAAGGTGGTCC
GCTGCCGTTCGCTTGGGACATCCTGTCCCCGCAGTTCCAGTACGGTTCCAAAGCTTACGTTAAACACCCG
GCTGACATCCCGGACTACCTGAAACTGTCCTTCCCGGAAGGTTTCAAATGGGAACGTGTTATGAACTTCG
AAGACGGTGGTGTTGTTACCGTTACCCAGGACTCCTCCCTGCAAGACGGTGAGTTCATCTACAAAGTTAA
ACTGCGTGGTACCAACTTCCCGTCCGACGGTCCGGTTATGCAGAAAAAAACCATGGGTTGGGAAGCTTCC
ACCGAACGTATGTACCCGGAAGACGGTGCTCTGAAAGGTGAAATCAAAATGCGTCTGAAACTGAAAGACG
GTGGTCACTACGACGCTGAAGTTAAAACCACCTACATGGCTAAAAAACCGGTTCAGCTGCCGGGTGCTTA
CAAAACCGACATCAAACTGGACATCACCTCCCACAACGAAGACTACACCATCGTTGAACAGTACGAACGT
GCTGAAGGTCGTCACTCCACCGGTGCTTAACTGTCTCTTATACACATCTGTCGACCTGCAGCGTACGTCA
CTAATGGCCAAATAACAAGAGACCTCGTGGACATCGTCAGCGAAGAGCTAGGGATAACAGGGTAATGGAT
CCAAACTCGAGTAAGGATCTCCAGGCATCAAATAAAACGAAAGGCTCAGTCGAAAGACTGGGCCTTTCGT
TTTATCTGTTGTTTGTCGGTGAACGCTCTCTACTAGAGTCACACTGGCTCACCTTCGGGTGGGCCTTTCT
GCGTTTATACCGGGATATATTCCGCTTCCTCGCTCACTGACTCGCTACGCTCGGTCGTTCGACTGCGGCG
AGCGGAAATGGCTTACGAACGGGGCGGAGATTTCCTGGAAGATGCCAGGAAGATACTTAACAGGGAAGTG
AGAGGGCCGCGGCAAAGCCGTTTTTCCATAGGCTCCGCCCCCCTGACAAGCATCACGAAATCTGACGCTC
AAATCAGTGGTGGCGAAACCCGACAGGACTATAAAGATACCAGGCGTTTCCCCCTGGCGGCTCCCTCGTG
CGCTCTCCTGTTCCTGCCTTTCGGTTTACCGGTGTCATTCCGCTGTTATGGCCGCGTTTGTCTCATTCCA
CGCCTGACACTCAGTTCCGGGTAGGCAGTTCGCTCCAAGCTGGACTGTATGCACGAACCCCCCGTTCAGT
CCGACCGCTGCGCCTTATCCGGTAACTATCGTCTTGAGTCCAACCCGGAAAGACATGCAAAAGCACCACT
GGCAGCAGCCACTGGTAATTGATTTAGAGGAGTTAGTCTTGAAGTCATGCGCCGGTTAAGGCTAAACTGA
AAGGACAAGTTTTGGTGACTGCGCTCCTCCAAGCCAGTTACCTCGGTTCAAAGAGTTGGTAGCTCAGAGA
ACCTTCGAAAAACCGCCCTGCAAGGCGGTTTTTTCGTTTTCAGAGCAAGAGATTACGCGCAGACCAAAAC
GATCTCAAGAAGATCATCTTATTAATCAGATAAAATATTTCTAGATTTCAGTGCAATTTATCTCTTCAAA
TGTAGCACCTGTTCTTGCTTATCGGCCAGCCTCGCAGAGCAGGATTCCCGTTGAGCACCGCCAGGTGCGA
ATAAGGGACAGTGAAGAAGGAACACCCGCTCGCGGGTGGGCCTACTTCACCTATCCTGCCCGGCTGACGC
CGTTGGATACACCAAGGAAAGTCTACACGAACCCTTTGGCAAAATCCTGTATATCGTGCGAAAAAGGATG
GATATACCGAAAAAATCGCTATAATGACCCCGAAGCAGGGTTATGCAGCGGAAAAGAATGTCATGATAAG
TCAGCCCCATACGATATAAGTTGTTACTAGTGCTTGGATTCTCACCAATAAAAAACGCCCGGCGGCAACC
GAGCGTTCTGAACAAATCCAGATGGAGTTCTGAGGTCATTACTGGATCTATCAACAGGAGTCCAAGCGAG
CTCGATATCAAATTACGCCCCGCCCTGCCACTCATCGCAGTACTGTTGTAATTCATTAAGCATTCTGCCG
ACATGGAAGCCATCACAAACGGCATGATGAACCTGAATCGCCAGCGGCATCAGCACCTTGTCGCCTTGCG
TATAATATTTGCCCATGGTGAAAACGGGGGCGAAGAAGTTGTCCATATTGGCCACGTTTAAATCAAAACT
GGTGAAACTCACCCAGGGATTGGCTGAAACGAAAAACATATTCTCAATAAACCCTTTAGGGAAATAGGCC
AGGTTTTCACCGTAACACGCCACATCTTGCGAATATATGTGTAGAAACTGCCGGAAATCGTCGTGGTATT
CACTCCAGAGCGATGAAAACGTTTCAGTTTGCTCATGGAAAACGGTGTAACAAGGGTGAACACTATCCCA
TATCACCAGCTCACCGTCTTTCATTGCCATACGAAATTCCGGATGAGCATTCATCAGGCGGGCAAGAATG
TGAATAAAGGCCGGATAAAACTTGTGCTTATTTTTCTTTACGGTCTTTAAAAAGGCCGTAATATCCAGCT
GAACGGTCTGGTTATAGGTACATTGAGCAACTGACTGAAATGCCTCAAAATGTTCTTTACGATGCCATTG
GGATATATCAACGGTGGTATATCCAGTGATTTTTTTCTCCATTTTAGCTTCCTTAGCTCCTGAAAATCTC
GATAACTCAAAAAATACGCCCGGTAGTGATCTTATTTCATTATGGTGAAAGTTGGAACCTCTTACGTGCC
GATCAAGGTCTCATTTTCGCCAGATATCGACGTC
Features (pLannotate 1.2.2; 13 found; start..end, strand, type, name):
      1..624     -  CDS            TetR: tetracycline repressor TetR; tetR from transposon Tn10; TetR binds to the tetracycline operator tetO to inhibit transcription. This inhibition can be relieved by adding tetracycline or doxycycline.
    643..698     +  promoter       tetR/tetA promoters: tetR; overlapping promoters for bacterial tetR and tetA
    714..732     -  misc_feature   Tn5 ME: hyperactive mosaic end for Tn5 transposase recognition (Reznikoff et al., 2004)
    753..1430    +  CDS            mRFP1: monomeric derivative of DsRed (Campbell et al., 2002)
   1431..1449    +  misc_feature   Tn5 ME: hyperactive mosaic end for Tn5 transposase recognition (Reznikoff et al., 2004)
   1569..1640    +  terminator     rrnB T1 terminator: transcription terminator T1 from the E. coli rrnB gene
   1656..1683    +  terminator     T7Te terminator: phage T7 early transcription terminator
   1700..1755    -  rep_origin     RSF ori (fragment): Plasmids containing the RSF 1030 origin of replication can be propagated in E. coli cells that contain additional plasmids with compatible origins.
   1843..2388    -  rep_origin     p15A ori: Plasmids containing the medium-copy-number p15A origin of replication can be propagated in E. coli cells that contain a second plasmid with the ColE1 origin.
   2473..2581    -  oriT           oriT: incP origin of transfer
   2768..2862    -  terminator     lambda t0 terminator: transcription terminator from phage lambda
   2886..3542    -  CDS            cat: CAT_ECOLX - Experimental evidence at protein level: Swiss-Prot protein existence level 1. This enzyme is an effector of chloramphenicol resistance in bacteria. From Escherichia coli. This protein is used as a marker in many commonly used cloning vectors, such as pACYC184.
   3543..3645    -  promoter       cat promoter: promoter of the E. coli cat gene encoding chloramphenicol acetyltransferase
