[The description below was written by a language model from this plasmid's Addgene catalogue record and pLannotate feature annotations shown in this document.]
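Description:
pBWB514 is a small (about 3.7 kb) bacterial expression vector built on the JBEI-00059 backbone and designed as a Golden Gate recipient for expressing cloned DNA fragments. It replicates from the medium-copy p15A origin, which is compatible with ColE1-type plasmids, and is selected with chloramphenicol through a cat gene driven by its own promoter and closed off by the lambda t0 terminator. An incP origin of transfer is also present, so the plasmid can be mobilised by conjugation into other bacteria when transfer functions are supplied in trans. A short fragment annotated as RSF origin lies next to p15A and is probably a partial homology match rather than a second functional replicon.

The expression unit consists of a divergently oriented Tn10 tetR gene and the overlapping tetR/tetA promoter region, giving TetR-repressed transcription that is relieved by tetracycline-class inducers. Downstream sits a placeholder cassette: an RBS and mRFP1 coding sequence flanked by two Tn5 mosaic ends, followed, according to the depositor's description, by a barcode bracketed by the U1 and U2 priming sites. SapI sites are described on either side of this whole block, though neither they nor the barcode elements appear in the automated annotation. A double terminator (rrnB T1 plus T7Te) ends the transcript. SapI Golden Gate assembly would replace the red fluorescent dropout with a fragment of interest, allowing loss of colour to flag recombinants. The associated work concerns barcoded fragment libraries used for high-throughput protein characterisation by complementation, consistent with this vector serving as the inducible, conjugatable expression chassis for such libraries.
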