Addgene plasmid #209326: pBWB514
Purpose: p15A-tetR-tet-SapI-ME-RBS-mRFP-ME-U1-Barcode-U2-SapI-dbI terminator-oriT-Cm. Fragment expression vector with Golden Gate sites.
Depositing lab: Adam Arkin. Depositing organization: Lawrence Berkeley National Laboratory. Publication: High-throughput protein characterization by complementation using DNA barcoded fragment libraries. Biggs BW, Price MN, Lai D, Escobedo J, Fortanel Y, Huang YY, Kim K, Trotter VV, Kuehl JV, Lui LM, Chakraborty R, Deutschbauer AM, Arkin AP. Mol Syst Biol. 2024 Oct 7. doi: 10.1038/s44320-024-00068-z. PubMed 39375541.
Backbone
  Vector backbone: JBEI-00059
  Vector type: Bacterial Expression
Growth in bacteria
  Bacterial resistance: Chloramphenicol, 25 μg/mL
  Growth temperature: 37°C
  Growth strain: NEB Stable
  Copy number: Unknown
Gene/Insert
  Gene/Insert name: mRFP
  Promoter: tet
  Cloning method: Gibson Cloning
  Sequencing primers: 5′ gcgagtttacgggttgttaaac
Terms and licenses: Academic/Nonprofit Terms; Industry Terms: Not Available to Industry
How to cite: pBWB514 was a gift from Adam Arkin (Addgene plasmid # 209326 ; http://n2t.net/addgene:209326 ; RRID:Addgene_209326)
